Addgene plasmid #51349: 3EOZ
Purpose: Bacterial expression for structure determination; may not be full ORF
Depositing lab: Cheryl Arrowsmith. Depositing organization: University of Toronto.
Backbone
  Vector backbone: pET15-MHL
  Vector type: Bacterial Expression
Growth in bacteria
  Bacterial resistance: Ampicillin, 100 μg/mL
  Growth temperature: 37°C
  Growth strain: DH5alpha
  Copy number: Low Copy
Gene/Insert
  Gene/Insert name: PP-PGAM2 (alt names: PDB: 3EOZ, 8G2G, 8G2H; PFD0660w:MAC02I-B06:C38642)
  Species: Plasmodium falciparum
  Insert size (bp): 588
  Mutation: Truncation: See Comments
  Promoter: T7
  Tag / fusion protein: 6xHis (N terminal on insert)
  Cloning method: Ligation Independent Cloning
  Sequencing primers: 5′ T7; 3′ T7-term
Terms and licenses: Academic/Nonprofit Terms; Industry Terms: Not Available to Industry
Depositor comments: PDB 3EOZ: http://www.thesgc.org/structures/3EOZ/ PDB 8G2G: https://www.rcsb.org/structure/8G2G/ PDB 8G2H: https://www.rcsb.org/structure/8G2H/
How to cite: 3EOZ was a gift from Cheryl Arrowsmith (Addgene plasmid # 51349 ; http://n2t.net/addgene:51349 ; RRID:Addgene_51349)
