[The description below was written by a language model from this plasmid's Addgene catalogue record.]
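Description:
3EOZ is a bacterial expression plasmid built on the pET15-MHL backbone, made to produce a Plasmodium falciparum protein for structure determination. It is selected with ampicillin and is recorded as low copy. The record does not include a feature table, so the origin of replication and other backbone elements are not itemised here.

The insert, listed as PP-PGAM2 (locus name PFD0660w), is a 588 bp fragment introduced by ligation-independent cloning. The record flags it as a truncation and notes that it may not represent the full open reading frame, which is typical of constructs trimmed to a crystallisable region. The exact boundaries of the truncation are not stated in the fields provided. Expression is driven by the T7 promoter, so protein production requires a host supplying T7 RNA polymerase. The listed DH5alpha strain serves for plasmid propagation rather than expression. The protein carries an N-terminal 6xHis tag, which allows purification by immobilised metal affinity chromatography. The use of T7 and T7-terminator sequencing primers indicates that the insert sits between the standard T7 promoter and terminator of a pET-type cassette.

The plasmid takes its name from a Protein Data Bank entry for the structure it yielded, and the record associates it with two further deposited structures. Its practical use is recombinant production of this Plasmodium protein fragment for crystallography or for related biochemical and biophysical work. Distribution is limited to academic and nonprofit users.
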