>Addgene plasmid #51349 | 3EOZ | depositor partial sequence | sequence record 78250 | Insert sequence
AATACAACGAAACATATTATATTAGTTAGACATGGACAATATGAAAGAAGATATAAAGATGATGAGAATT
CTAAACGTTTAACTAAAGAAGGGTGTAAACAAGCTGATATAACGGGTAAAAAATTAAAAGATATTTTAAA
TAATAAAAAGGTTAGTGTTATTTATCATTCAGATATGATAAGAGCTAAAGAAACGGCTAATATTATAAGT
AAATATTTTCCTGATGCTAATTTAATAAATGATCCAAATTTAAATGAAGGAACCCCTTATTTACCTGACC
CTCTTCCAAGACATTCAAAATTTGATGCTCAAAAAATTAAAGAAGATAATAAAAGAATAAATAAAGCTTA
TGAAACTTATTTTTATAAACCTAGTGGTGATGAAGATGAATATCAATTAGTAATATGTCACGGAAATGTA
ATTAGATATTTCTTGTGTAGAGCTCTACAAATTCCTTTATTTGCATGGTTACGATTTTCAAGTTATAATT
GTGGTATTACATGGTTAGTTTTAGATGATGAGGGTTCTGTAGTTTTAAGAGAATTTGGTTCCGTTTCTCA
CCTCCCCTTTGAAAGTGTAACATATTTT
