>Addgene plasmid #51349 | 3EOZ | addgene partial sequence | sequence record 79354 | T7 5'-TAATACGACTCACTATAGGG-3'
AATAATTTTGTTTAACTTTAAGAAGGAGATATACCATGCATCATCATCATCATCACAGCAGCGGCAGAGA
AAACTTGTATTTCCAGGGCAATACAACGAAACATATTATATTAGTTAGACATGGACAATATGAAAGAAGA
TATAAAGATGATGAGAATTCTAAACGTTTAACTAAAGAAGGGTGTAAACAAGCTGATATAACGGGTAAAA
AATTAAAAGATATTTTAAATAATAAAAAGGTTAGTGTTATTTATCATTCAGATATGATAAGAGCTAAAGA
AACGGCTAATATTATAAGTAAATATTTTCCTGATGCTAATTTAATAAATGATCCAAATTTAAATGAAGGA
ACCCCTTATTTACCTGACCCTCTTCCAAGACATTCAAAATTTGATGCTCAAAAAATTAAAGAAGATAATA
AAAGAATAAATAAAGCTTATGAAACTTATTTTTATAAACCTAGTGGTGATGAAGATGAATATCAATTAGT
AATATGTCACGGAAATGTAATTAGATATTTCTTGTGTAGAGCTCTACAAATTCCTTTATTTGCATGGTTA
CGATTTTCAAGTTATAATTGTGGTATTACATGGTTAGTTTTAGATGATGAGGGTTCTGTAGTTTTAAGAG
AATTTGGTTCCGTTTCTCACCTCCCCTTTGAAAGTGTAACATATTTTTGATGACGAAGCTTGCGGCCGCA
CTCGAGGATCCGGCTGCTAACAAAGCCCGAAAGGAAGCTGAGTTGGCTGCTGCCACCGCTGAGCAATAAC
TAGCATAACCCCTTGGGGCCTCTAAACGGGTCTTGAGGGGTTTTTTGCTGAAAGGAGGAACTATATCCGG
ATATCCCGCAAGAGGCCCGGCAGTACCGGCATAACCAAGCCTATGCCTACAGCATCCAGGGTGACGGTGC
CGAGGATGAC
